>Addgene plasmid #80768 | peSpCas9(1.1)-2×sgRNA (empty, donor) | addgene partial sequence | sequence record 173613 | Addgene Partial NGS Result
GGGCGGGAGTCGCTGCGCGCTGCCTTCGCCCCGTGCCCCGCTCCGCCGCCGCCTCGCGCCGCCCGCCCCG
GCTCTGACTGACCGCGTTACTCCCACAGGTGAGCGGGCGGGACGGCCCTTCTCCTCCGGGCTGTAATTAG
CTGAGCAAGAGGTAAGGGTTTAAGGGATGGTTGGTTGGTGGGGTATTAATGTTTAATTACCTGGAGCACC
TGCCTGAAATCACTTTTTTTCAGGTTGGACCGGTGCCACCATGGACTATAAGGACCACGACGGAGACTAC
AAGGATCATGATATTGATTACAAAGACGATGACGATAAGATGGCCCCAAAGAAGAAGCGGAAGGTCGGTA
TCCACGGAGTCCCAGCAGCCGACAAGAAGTACAGCATCGGCCTGGACATCGGCACCAACTCTGTGGGCTG
GGCCGTGATCACCGACGAGTACAAGGTGCCCAGCAAGAAATTCAAGGTGCTGGGCAACACCGACCGGCAC
AGCATCAAGAAGAACCTGATCGGAGCCCTGCTGTTCGACAGCGGCGAAACAGCCGAGGCCACCCGGCTGA
AGAGAACCGCCAGAAGAAGATACACCAGACGGAAGAACCGGATCTGCTATCTGCAAGAGATCTTCAGCAA
CGAGATGGCCAAGGTGGACGACAGCTTCTTCCACAGACTGGAAGAGTCCTTCCTGGTGGAAGAGGATAAG
AAGCACGAGCGGCACCCCATCTTCGGCAACATCGTGGACGAGGTGGCCTACCACGAGAAGTACCCCACCA
TCTACCACCTGAGAAAGAAACTGGTGGACAGCACCGACAAGGCCGACCTGCGGCTGATCTATCTGGCCCT
GGCCCACATGATCAAGTTCCGGGGCCACTTCCTGATCGAGGGCGACCTGAACCCCGACAACAGCGACGTG
GACAAGCTGTTCATCCAGCTGGTGCAGACCTACAACCAGCTGTTCGAGGAAAACCCCATCAACGCCAGCG
GCGTGGACGCCAAGGCCATCCTGTCTGCCAGACTGAGCAAGAGCAGACGGCTGGAAAATCTGATCGCCCA
GCTGCCCGGCGAGAAGAAGAATGGCCTGTTCGGAAACCTGATTGCCCTGAGCCTGGGCCTGACCCCCAAC
TTCAAGAGCAACTTCGACCTGGCCGAGGATGCCAAACTGCAGCTGAGCAAGGACACCTACGACGACGACC
TGGACAACCTGCTGGCCCAGATCGGCGACCAGTACGCCGACCTGTTTCTGGCCGCCAAGAACCTGTCCGA
CGCCATCCTGCTGAGCGACATCCTGAGAGTGAACACCGAGATCACCAAGGCCCCCCTGAGCGCCTCTATG
ATCAAGAGATACGACGAGCACCACCAGGACCTGACCCTGCTGAAAGCTCTCGTGCGGCAGCAGCTGCCTG
AGAAGTACAAAGAGATTTTCTTCGACCAGAGCAAGAACGGCTACGCCGGCTACATTGACGGCGGAGCCAG
CCAGGAAGAGTTCTACAAGTTCATCAAGCCCATCCTGGAAAAGATGGACGGCACCGAGGAACTGCTCGTG
AAGCTGAACAGAGAGGACCTGCTGCGGAAGCAGCGGACCTTCGACAACGGCAGCATCCCCCACCAGATCC
ACCTGGGAGAGCTGCACGCCATTCTGCGGCGGCAGGAAGATTTTTACCCATTCCTGAAGGACAACCGGGA
AAAGATCGAGAAGATCCTGACCTTCCGCATCCCCTACTACGTGGGCCCTCTGGCCAGGGGAAACAGCAGA
TTCGCCTGGATGACCAGAAAGAGCGAGGAAACCATCACCCCCTGGAACTTCGAGGAAGTGGTGGACAAGG
GCGCTTCCGCCCAGAGCTTCATCGAGCGGATGACCAACTTCGATAAGAACCTGCCCAACGAGAAGGTGCT
GCCCAAGCACAGCCTGCTGTACGAGTACTTCACCGTGTATAACGAGCTGACCAAAGTGAAATACGTGACC
GAGGGAATGAGAAAGCCCGCCTTCCTGAGCGGCGAGCAGAAAAAGGCCATCGTGGACCTGCTGTTCAAGA
CCAACCGGAAAGTGACCGTGAAGCAGCTGAAAGAGGACTACTTCAAGAAAATCGAGTGCTTCGACTCCGT
GGAAATCTCCGGCGTGGAAGATCGGTTCAACGCCTCCCTGGGCACATACCACGATCTGCTGAAAATTATC
AAGGACAAGGACTTCCTGGACAATGAGGAAAACGAGGACATTCTGGAAGATATCGTGCTGACCCTGACAC
TGTTTGAGGACAGAGAGATGATCGAGGAACGGCTGAAAACCTATGCCCACCTGTTCGACGACAAAGTGAT
GAAGCAGCTGAAGCGGCGGAGATACACCGGCTGGGGCAGGCTGAGCCGGAAGCTGATCAACGGCATCCGG
GACAAGCAGTCCGGCAAGACAATCCTGGATTTCCTGAAGTCCGACGGCTTCGCCAACAGAAACTTCATGC
AGCTGATCCACGACGACAGCCTGACCTTTAAAGAGGACATCCAGAAAGCCCAGGTGTCCGGCCAGGGCGA
TAGCCTGCACGAGCACATTGCCAATCTGGCCGGCAGCCCCGCCATTAAGAAGGGCATCCTGCAGACAGTG
AAGGTGGTGGACGAGCTCGTGAAAGTGATGGGCCGGCACAAGCCCGAGAACATCGTGATCGAAATGGCCA
GAGAGAACCAGACCACCCAGAAGGGACAGAAGAACAGCCGCGAGAGAATGAAGCGGATCGAAGAGGGCAT
CAAAGAGCTGGGCAGCCAGATCCTGAAAGAACACCCCGTGGAAAACACCCAGCTGCAGAACGAGAAGCTG
TACCTGTACTACCTGCAGAATGGGCGGGATATGTACGTGGACCAGGAACTGGACATCAACCGGCTGTCCG
ACTACGATGTGGACCATATCGTGCCTCAGAGCTTTCTGGCCGACGACTCCATCGACAACAAGGTGCTGAC
CAGAAGCGACAAGAACCGGGGCAAGAGCGACAACGTGCCCTCCGAAGAGGTCGTGAAGAAGATGAAGAAC
TACTGGCGGCAGCTGCTGAACGCCAAGCTGATTACCCAGAGAAAGTTCGACAATCTGACCAAGGCCGAGA
GAGGCGGCCTGAGCGAACTGGATAAGGCCGGCTTCATCAAGAGACAGCTGGTGGAAACCCGGCAGATCAC
AAAGCACGTGGCACAGATCCTGGACTCCCGGATGAACACTAAGTACGACGAGAATGACAAGCTGATCCGG
GAAGTGAAAGTGATCACCCTGAAGTCCAAGCTGGTGTCCGATTTCCGGAAGGATTTCCAGTTTTACAAAG
TGCGCGAGATCAACAACTACCACCACGCCCACGACGCCTACCTGAACGCCGTCGTGGGAACCGCCCTGAT
CAAAAAGTACCCTGCGCTGGAAAGCGAGTTCGTGTACGGCGACTACAAGGTGTACGACGTGCGGAAGATG
ATCGCCAAGAGCGAGCAGGAAATCGGCAAGGCTACCGCCAAGTACTTCTTCTACAGCAACATCATGAACT
TTTTCAAGACCGAGATTACCCTGGCCAACGGCGAGATCCGGAAGGCGCCTCTGATCGAGACAAACGGCGA
AACCGGGGAGATCGTGTGGGATAAGGGCCGGGATTTTGCCACCGTGCGGAAAGTGCTGAGCATGCCCCAA
GTGAATATCGTGAAAAAGACCGAGGTGCAGACAGGCGGCTTCAGCAAAGAGTCTATCCTGCCCAAGAGGA
ACAGCGATAAGCTGATCGCCAGAAAGAAGGACTGGGACCCTAAGAAGTACGGCGGCTTCGACAGCCCCAC
CGTGGCCTATTCTGTGCTGGTGGTGGCCAAAGTGGAAAAGGGCAAGTCCAAGAAACTGAAGAGTGTGAAA
GAGCTGCTGGGGATCACCATCATGGAAAGAAGCAGCTTCGAGAAGAATCCCATCGACTTTCTGGAAGCCA
AGGGCTACAAAGAAGTGAAAAAGGACCTGATCATCAAGCTGCCTAAGTACTCCCTGTTCGAGCTGGAAAA
CGGCCGGAAGAGAATGCTGGCCTCTGCCGGCGAACTGCAGAAGGGAAACGAACTGGCCCTGCCCTCCAAA
TATGTGAACTTCCTGTACCTGGCCAGCCACTATGAGAAGCTGAAGGGCTCCCCCGAGGATAATGAGCAGA
AACAGCTGTTTGTGGAACAGCACAAGCACTACCTGGACGAGATCATCGAGCAGATCAGCGAGTTCTCCAA
GAGAGTGATCCTGGCCGACGCTAATCTGGACAAAGTGCTGTCCGCCTACAACAAGCACCGGGATAAGCCC
ATCAGAGAGCAGGCCGAGAATATCATCCACCTGTTTACCCTGACCAATCTGGGAGCCCCTGCCGCCTTCA
AGTACTTTGACACCACCATCGACCGGAAGAGGTACACCAGCACCAAAGAGGTGCTGGACGCCACCCTGAT
CCACCAGAGCATCACCGGCCTGTACGAGACACGGATCGACCTGTCTCAGCTGGGAGGCGACAAAAGGCCG
GCGGCCACGAAAAAGGCCGGCCAGGCAAAAAAGAAAAAGTAAGAATTCCTAGAGCTCGCTGATCAGCCTC
GACTGTGCCTTCTAGTTGCCAGCCATCTGTTGTTTGCCCCTCCCCCGTGCCTTCCTTGACCCTGGAAGGT
GCCACTCCCACTGTCCTTTCCTAATAAAATGAGGAAATTGCATCGCATTGTCTGAGTAGGTGTCATTCTA
TTCTGGGGGGTGGGGTGGGGCAGGACAGCAAGGGGGAGGATTGGGAAGAGAATAGCAGGCATGCTGGGGA
GCGGCCGCAGGAACCCCTAGTGATGGAGTTGGCCACTCCCTCTCTGCGCGCTCGCTCGCTCACTGAGGCC
GGGCGACCAAAGGTCGCCCGACGCCCGGGCTTTGCCCGGGCGGCCTCAGTGAGCGAGCGAGCGCGCAGCT
GCCTGCAGGGGCGCCTGATGCGGTATTTTCTCCTTACGCATCTGTGCGGTATTTCACACCGCATA
[95 nt withheld, positions 4966-5060]
T
[46 nt withheld, positions 5062-5107]
C
[141 nt withheld, positions 5109-5249]
CCTTTGACGTTGGAGTCCACGTTCTTT
[37 nt withheld, positions 5277-5313]
ACTCTATCTCGGGCTATTCTTTTGATTTATAAGGGATTTTGCCGATTTCGGTCTATTGGTTAAAAAATGA
GCTGATTTAACAAAAATTTAACGCGAATTTTAACAAAATATTAACGTTTACAATTTTATGGTGCACTCTC
AGTACAATCTGCTCTGATGCCGCATAGTTAAGCCAGCCCCGACACCCGCCAACACCCGCTGACGCGCCCT
GACGGGCTTGTCTGCTCCCGGCATCCGCTTACAGACAAGCTGTGACCGTCTCCGGGAGCTGCATGTGTCA
GAGGTTTTCACCGTCATCACCGAAACGCGCGAGACGAAAGGGCCTCGTGATACGCCTATTTTTATAGGTT
AATGTCATGATAATAATGGTTTCTTAGACGTCAGGTGGCACTTTTCGGGGAAATGTGCGCGGAACCCCTA
TTTGTTTATTTTTCTAAATACATTCAAATATGTATCCGCTCATGAGACAATAACCCTGATAAATGCTTCA
ATAATATTGAAAAAGGAAGAGTATGAGTATTCAACATTTCCGTGTCGCCCTTATTCCCTTTTTTGCGGCA
TTTTGCCTTCCTGTTTTTGCTCACCCAGAAACGCTGGTGAAAGTAAAAGATGCTGAAGATCAGTTGGGTG
CACGAGTGGGTTACATCGAACTGGATCTCAACAGCGGTAAGATCCTTGAGAGTTTTCGCCCCGAAGAACG
TTTTCCAATGATGAGCACTTTTAAAGTTCTGCTATGTGGCGCGGTATTATCCCGTATTGACGCCGGGCAA
GAGCAACTCGGTCGCCGCATACACTATTCTCAGAATGACTTGGTTGAGTACTCACCAGTCACAGAAAAGC
ATCTTACGGATGGCATGACAGTAAGAGAATTATGCAGTGCTGCCATAACCATGAGTGATAACACTGCGGC
CAACTTACTTCTGACAACGATCGGAGGACCGAAGGAGCTAACCGCTTTTTTGCACAACATGGGGGATCAT
GTAACTCGCCTTGATCGTTGGGAACCGGAGCTGAATGAAGCCATACCAAACGACGAGCGTGACACCACGA
TGCCTGTAGCAATGGCAACAACGTTGCGCAAACTATTAACTGGCGAACTACTTACTCTAGCTTCCCGGCA
ACAATTAATAGACTGGATGGAGGCGGATAAAGTTGCAGGACCACTTCTGCGCTCGGCCCTTCCGGCTGGC
TGGTTTATTGCTGATAAATCTGGAGCCGGTGAGCGTGGAAGCCGCGGTATCATTGCAGCACTGGGGCCAG
ATGGTAAGCCCTCCCGTATCGTAGTTATCTACACGACGGGGAGTCAGGCAACTATGGATGAACGAAATAG
ACAGATCGCTGAGATAGGTGCCTCACTGATTAAGCATTGGTAACTGTCAGACCAAGTTTACTCATATATA
CTTTAGATTGATTTAAAACTTCATTTTTAATTTAAAAGGATCTAGGTGAAGATCCTTTTTGATAATCTCA
TGACCAAAATCCCTTAACGTGAGTTTTCGTTCCACTGAGCGTCAGACCCCGTAGAAAAGATCAAAGGATC
TTCTTGAGATCCTTTTTTTCTGCGCGTAATCTGCTGCTTGCAAACAAAAAAACCACCGCTACCAGCGGTG
GTTTGTTTGCCGGATCAAGAGCTACCAACTCTTTTTCCGAAGGTAACTGGCTTCAGCAGAGCGCAGATAC
CAAATACTGTTCTTCTAGTGTAGCCGTAGTTAGGCCACCACTTCAAGAACTCTGTAGCACCGCCTACATA
CCTCGCTCTGCTAATCCTGTTACCAGTGGCTGCTGCCAGTGGCGATAAGTCGTGTCTTACCGGGTTGGAC
TCAAGACGATAGTTACCGGATAAGGCGCAGCGGTCGGGCTGAACGGGGGGTTCGTGCACACAGCCCAGCT
TGGAGCGAACGACCTACACCGAACTGAGATACCTACAGCGTGAGCTATGAGAAAGCGCCACGCTTCCCGA
AGGGAGAAAGGCGGACAGGTATCCGGTAAGCGGCAGGGTCGGAACAGGAGAGCGCACGAGGGAGCTTCCA
GGGGGAAACGCCTGGTATCTTTATAGTCCTGTCGGGTTTCGCCACCTCTGACTTGAGCGTCGATTTTTGT
GATGCTCGTCAGGGGGGCGGAGCCTATGGAAAAACGCCAGCAACGCGGCCTTTTTACGGTTCCTGGCCTT
TTGCTGGCCTTTTGCTCACATGTGAGGGCCTATTTCCCATGATTCCTTCATATTTGCATATACGATACAA
GGCTGTTAGAGAGATAATTGGAATTAATTTGACTGTAAACACAAAGATATTAGTACAAAATACGTGACGT
AGAAAGTAATAATTTCTTGGGTAGTTTGCAGTTTTAAAATTATGTTTTAAAATGGACTATCATATGCTTA
CCGTAACTTGAAAGTATTTCGATTTCTTGGCTTTATATATCTTGTGGAAAGGACGAAACACCGGGTCTTC
GAGAAGACCTGTTTTAGAGCTAGAAATAGCAAGTTAAAATAAGGCTAGTCCGTTATCAACTTGAAAAAGT
GGCACCGAGTCGGTGCTTTTTTGTTTTAGAGCTAGAAATAGCAAGTTAAAATAAGGCTAGTCCGTTTTTA
GCGCGTGCGCCAATTCTGCAGACAAATGGCTCTAGAGAGGGCCTATTTCCCATGATTCCTTCATATTTGC
ATATACGATACAAGGCTGTTAGAGAGATAATTGGAATTAATTTGACTGTAAACACAAAGATATTAGTACA
AAATACGTGACGTAGAAAGTAATAATTTCTTGGGTAGTTTGCAGTTTTAAAATTATGTTTTAAAATGGAC
TATCATATGCTTACCGTAACTTGAAAGTATTTCGATTTCTTGGCTTTATATATCTTGTGGAAAGGACGAA
ACACCGCATCGTACGCGTACGTGTTGTTTTAGAGCTAGAAATAGCAAGTTAAAATAAGGCTAGTCCGTTA
TCAACTTGAAAAAGTGGCACCGAGTCGGTGCTTTTTTGTTTTAGAGCTAGAAATAGCAAGTTAAAATAAG
GCTAGTCCGTTTTTAGCGCGTGCGCCAATTCTGCAGACAAATGGCGGTACCCGTTACATAACTTACGGTA
AATGGCCCGCCTGGCTGACCGCCCAACGACCCCCGCCCATTGACGTCAATAGTAACGCCAATAGGGACTT
TCCATTGACGTCAATGGGTGGAGTATTTACGGTAAACTGCCCACTTGGCAGTACATCAAGTGTATCATAT
GCCAAGTACGCCCCCTATTGACGTCAATGACGGTAAATGGCCCGCCTGGCATTGTGCCCAGTACATGACC
TTATGGGACTTTCCTACTTGGCAGTACATCTACGTATTAGTCATCGCTATTACCATGGTCGAGGTGAGCC
CCACGTTCTGCTTCACTCTCCCCATCTCCCCCCCCTCCCCACCCCCAATTTTGTATTTATTTATTTTTTA
ATTATTTTGTGCAGCGATGGGGGCGGGGGGGGGGGG
