[The description below was written by a language model from this plasmid's Addgene catalogue record.]
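Description:
peSpCas9(1.1)-2×sgRNA (empty, donor) is an all-in-one mammalian CRISPR expression plasmid built on the eSpCas9(1.1) backbone, whose recorded size is about 8.5 kb before modification. It is an empty backbone intended for a CRISPR/Cas9-mediated, homology-independent knock-in strategy. It is propagated in E. coli as a high-copy plasmid under ampicillin selection. The record does not list a mammalian selection marker, and no feature table is provided, so the promoters driving the nuclease and the guide RNAs, as well as any tags or localization signals on Cas9, are not stated.

The payload has two parts. The first is eSpCas9(1.1), an engineered Streptococcus pyogenes Cas9 variant designed for enhanced specificity and reduced off-target cleavage. The second is a pair of sgRNA expression cassettes, the second of which was inserted immediately after the original one in the parental vector. The first guide cloning site is left empty, so the user can insert a spacer against the genomic locus of interest. The "(empty, donor)" designation suggests that the second cassette carries a guide directed at a companion donor plasmid, although the record does not explicitly describe its target.

In a homology-independent knock-in scheme, simultaneous cutting of the genome and a co-delivered donor lets the linearized donor fragment be captured at the chromosomal break by end joining, without homology arms. This disrupts the targeted gene while marking edited cells. The associated work applied this approach to the targeted disruption of cilia-related genes in cultured mammalian cells.
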