Addgene plasmid #80768: peSpCas9(1.1)-2×sgRNA (empty, donor)
Purpose: (Empty Backbone) All-in-one vector for CRISPR/Cas9-mediated homology-independent knock-in system. The plasmid contains eSpCas9(1.1) and two sgRNA expression cassettes. The first gRNA cloning site is empty.
Depositing lab: Kazuhisa Nakayama. Depositing organization: Kyoto University, Graduate School of Pharmaceutical Sciences. Publication: Practical method for targeted disruption of cilia-related genes by using CRISPR/Cas9-mediated homology-independent knock-in system. Katoh Y, Michisaka S, Nozaki S, Funabashi T, Hirano T, Takei R, Nakayama K. Mol Biol Cell. 2017 Feb 8. pii: mbc.E17-01-0051. doi: 10.1091/mbc.E17-01-0051. PubMed 28179459.
Backbone
  Vector backbone: eSpCas9(1.1)
  Backbone manufacturer: Feng Zhang lab (Plasmid #71814)
  Backbone size (bp): 8506
  Modifications to backbone: A second sgRNA expression cassette was added after the first sgRNA cassette in the plasmid.
  Vector type: Mammalian Expression, CRISPR
Growth in bacteria
  Bacterial resistance: Ampicillin, 100 μg/mL
  Growth temperature: 37°C
  Growth strain: DH5alpha
  Copy number: High Copy
Terms and licenses: Academic/Nonprofit Terms; Industry Terms: Not Available to Industry
How to cite: peSpCas9(1.1)-2×sgRNA (empty, donor) was a gift from Kazuhisa Nakayama (Addgene plasmid # 80768 ; http://n2t.net/addgene:80768 ; RRID:Addgene_80768)
